>Addgene plasmid #174603 | pMP71-tCD19-llo-mc38tmg | addgene full sequence | sequence record 344452 | Addgene NGS Result
CGTCGCCCGGGTACCCGTGTTCTCAATAAACCCTCTTGCAGTTGCATCCGACTCGTGGTCTCGCTGTTCC
TTGGGAGGGTCTCCTCTGAGTGATTGACTGCCCACCTCGGGGGTCTTTCATTCTCGAGCAGCTTGGCGTA
ATCATGGTCATAGCTGTTTCCTGTGTGAAATTGTTATCCGCTCACAATTCCACACAACATACGAGCCGGA
AGCATAAAGTGTAAAGCCTGGGGTGCCTAATGAGTGAGCTAACTCACATTAATTGCGTTGCGCTCACTGC
CCGCTTTCCAGTCGGGAAACCTGTCGTGCCAGCTGCATTAATGAATCGGCCAACGCGCGGGGAGAGGCGG
TTTGCGTATTGGGCGCTCTTCCGCTCCCTCGCTCACTGACTCGCTGCGCTCGGTCGTTCGGCTGCGGCGA
GCGGTATCAGCTCACTCAAAGGCGGTAATACGGTTATCCACAGAATCAGGGGATAACGCAGGAAAGAACA
TGTGAGCAAAAGGCCAGCAAAAGGCCAGGAACCGTAAAAAGGCCGCGTTGCTGGCGTTTTTCCATAGGCT
CCGCCCCCCTGACGAGCATCACAAAAATCGACGCTCAAGTCAGAGGTGGCGAAACCCGACAGGACTATAA
AGATACCAGGCGTTTCCCCCTGGAAGCTCCCTCGTGCGCTCTCCTGTTCCGACCCTGCCGCTTACCGGAT
ACCTGTCCGCCTTTCTCCCTTCGGGAAGCGTGGCGCTTTCTCATAGCTCACGCTGTAGGTATCTCAGTTC
GGTGTAGGTCGTTCGCTCCAAGCTGGGCTGTGTGCACGAACCCCCCGTTCAGCCCGACCGCTGCGCCTTA
TCCGGTAACTATCGTCTTGAGTCCAACCCGGTAAGACACGACTTATCGCCACTGGCAGCAGCCACTGGTA
ACAGGATTAGCAGAGCGAGGTATGTAGGCGGTGCTACAGAGTTCTTGAAGTGGTGGCCTAACTACGGCTA
CACTAGAAGAACAGTATTTGGTATCTGCGCTCTGCTGAAGCCAGTTACCTTCGGAAAAAGAGTTGGTAGC
TCTTGATCCGGCAAACAAACCACCGCTGGTAGCGGTGGTTTTTTTGTTTGCAAGCAGCAGATTACGCGCA
GAAAAAAAGGATCTCAAGAAGATCCTTTGATCTTTTCTACGGGGTCTGACGCTCAGTGGAACGAAAACTC
ACGTTAAGGGATTTTGGTCATGAGATTATCAAAAAGGATCTTCACCTAGATCCTTTTAAATTAAAAATGA
AGTTTTAAATCAATCTAAAGTATATATGAGTAAACTTGGTCTGACAGTTACCAATGCTTAATCAGTGAGG
CACCTATCTCAGCGATCTGTCTATTTCGTTCATCCATAGTTGCCTGACTCCCCGTCGTGTAGATAACTAC
GATACGGGAGGGCTTACCATCTGGCCCCAGTGCTGCAATGATACCGCGAGACCCACGCTCACCGGCTCCA
GATTTATCAGCAATAAACCAGCCAGCCGGAAGGGCCGAGCGCAGAAGTGGTCCTGCAACTTTATCCGCCT
CCATCCAGTCTATTAATTGTTGCCGGGAAGCTAGAGTAAGTAGTTCGCCAGTTAATAGTTTGCGCAACGT
TGTTGCCATTGCTACAGGCATCGTGGTGTCACGCTCGTCGTTTGGTATGGCTTCATTCAGCTCCGGTTCC
CAACGATCAAGGCGAGTTACATGATCCCCCATGTTGTGCAAAAAAGCGGTTAGCTCCTTCGGTCCTCCGA
TCGTTGTCAGAAGTAAGTTGGCCGCAGTGTTATCACTCATGGTTATGGCAGCACTGCATAATTCTCTTAC
TGTCATGCCATCCGTAAGATGCTTTTCTGTGACTGGTGAGTACTCAACCAAGTCATTCTGAGAATAGTGT
ATGCGGCGACCGAGTTGCTCTTGCCCGGCGTCAATACGGGATAATACCGCGCCACATAGCAGAACTTTAA
AAGTGCTCATCATTGGAAAACGTTCTTCGGGGCGAAAACTCTCAAGGATCTTACCGCTGTTGAGATCCAG
TTCGATGTAACCCACTCGTGCACCCAACTGATCTTCAGCATCTTTTACTTTCACCAGCGTTTCTGGGTGA
GCAAAAACAGGAAGGCAAAATGCCGCAAAAAAGGGAATAAGGGCGACACGGAAATGTTGAATACTCATAC
TCTTCCTTTTTCAATATTATTGAAGCATTTATCAGGGTTATTGTCTCATGAGCGGATACATATTTGAATG
TATTTAGAAAAATAAACAAATAGGGGTTCCGCGCACATTTCCCCGAAAAGTGCCACCTGACGTCTAAGAA
ACCATTATTATCATGACATTAACCTATAAAAATAGGCGTATCACGAGGCCCTTTCGTCTCGCGCGTTTCG
GTGATGACGGTGAAAACCTCTGACACATGCAGCTCCCGGAGACGGTCACAGCTTGTCTGTAAGCGGATGC
CGGGAGCAGACAAGCCCGTCAGGGCGCGTCAGCGGGTGTTGGCGGGTGTCGGGGCTGGCTTAACTATGCG
GCATCAGAGCAGATTGTACTGAGAGTGCACCATATGCGGTGTGAAATACCGCACAGATGCGTAAGGAGAA
AATACCGCATCAGGCGCCATTCGCCATTCAGGCTGCGCAACTGTTGGGAAGGGCGATCGGTGCGGGCCTC
TTCGCTATTACGCCAGCTGGCGAAAGGGGGATGTGCTGCAAGGCGATTAAGTTGGGTAACGCCAGGGTTT
TCCCAGTCACGACGTTGTAAAACGACGGCCAGTGAATTAGTACTCTAGCTTAAGTAACGCCATTTTGCAA
GGCATGGAAAATACATAACTGAGAATAGAGAAGTTCAGATCAAGGTTAGGAACAGAGAGACAGCAGAATA
TGGGCCAAACAGGATATCTGTGGTAAGCAGTTCCTGCCCCGGCTCAGGGCCAAGAACAGTTGGAACAGCA
GAATATGGGCCAAACAGGATATCTGTGGTAAGCAGTTCCTGCCCCGGCTCAGGGCCAAGAACAGATGGTC
CCCAGATGCGGTCCCGCCCTCAGCAGTTTCTAGAGAACCATCAGATGTTTCCAGGGTGCCCCAAGGACCT
GAAATGACCCTGTGCCTTATTTGAACTAACCAATCAGTTCGCTTCTCGCTTCTGTTCGCGCGCTTCTGCT
CCCCGAGCTCAATAAAAGAGCCCACAACCCCTCACTCGGCGCGCCAGTCCTCCGATAGACTGCGTCGCCC
GGGTACCCGTATTCCCAATAAAGCCTCTTGCTGTTTGCATCCGAATCGTGGACTCGCTGATCCTTGGGAG
GGTCTCCTCAGATTGATTGACTGCCCACCTCGGGGGTCTTTCATTTGGAGGTTCCACCGAGATTTGGAGA
CCCCTGCCCAGGGACCACCGACCCCCCCGCCGGGAGGTAAGCTGGCCAGCGGTCGTTTCGTGTCTGTCTC
TGTCTTTGTGCGTGTTTGTGCCGGCATCTAATGTTTGCGCCTGCGTCTGTACTAGTTGGCTAACTAGATC
TGTATCTGGCGGTCCCGCGGAAGAACTGACGAGTTCGTATTCCCGGCCGCAGCCCCTGGGAGACGTCCCA
GCGGCCTCGGGGGCCCGTTTTGTGGCCCATTCTGTATCAGTTAACCTACCCGAGTCGGACTTTTTGGAGC
TCCGCCACTGTCCGAGGGGTACGTGGCTTTGTTGGGGGACGAGAGACAGAGACACTTCCCGCCCCCGTCT
GAATTTTTGCTTTCGGTTTTACGCCGAAACCGCGCCGCGCGTCTTGTCTGCTGCAGCATCGTTCTGTGTT
GTCTCTGTCTGACTGTGTTTCTGTATTTGTCTGAAAATTAGCTCGACAAAGTTAAGTAATAGTCCCTCTC
TCCAAGCTCACTTACAGGCGGCCGCCATGCCATCTCCTCTCCCTGTCTCCTTCCTCCTCTTTCTTACCTT
AGTAGGAGGCAGGCCCCAGAAGTCCTTACTGGTGGAGGTAGAAGAGGGAGGCAATGTTGTGCTGCCATGC
CTCCCGGACTCCTCACCTGTCTCTTCTGAGAAGCTGGCTTGGTATCGAGGTAACCAGTCAACACCCTTCC
TGGAGCTGAGCCCCGGGTCCCCTGGCCTGGGATTGCACGTGGGGTCCCTGGGCATCTTGCTAGTGATTGT
CAATGTCTCAGACCATATGGGGGGCTTCTACCTGTGCCAGAAGAGGCCCCCTTTCAAGGACATCTGGCAG
CCTGCCTGGACAGTGAACGTGGAGGATAGTGGGGAGATGTTCCGGTGGAATGCTTCAGACGTCAGGGACC
TGGACTGTGACCTAAGGAACAGGTCCTCTGGGAGCCACAGGTCCACTTCTGGTTCCCAGCTGTATGTGTG
GGCTAAAGACCATCCTAAGGTCTGGGGAACAAAGCCTGTATGTGCCCCTCGGGGGAGCAGTTTGAATCAG
AGTCTAATCAACCAAGATCTCACTGTGGCACCCGGCTCCACACTTTGGCTGTCCTGTGGGGTACCCCCTG
TCCCAGTGGCCAAAGGCTCCATCTCCTGGACCCATGTGCATCCTAGGAGACCTAATGTTTCACTACTGAG
CCTAAGCCTTGGGGGAGAGCACCCGGTCAGAGAGATGTGGGTTTGGGGGTCTCTTCTGCTTCTGCCCCAA
GCCACAGCTTTAGATGAAGGCACCTATTATTGTCTCCGAGGAAACCTGACCATCGAGAGGCACGTGAAGG
TCATTGCAAGGTCAGTGTGGCTCTGGCTGTTGAGAACTGGTGGATGGATAGTCCCAGTGGTGACTTTAGT
ATATGTCATCTTCTGTATGGTTTCTCTGGTGGCTTTTCTCTATTGTCAAAGAGCCTTTATCCTGAGAAGG
AAAAGGGGTGGCAGCGGCGGTGCTGTGAATACACTCGTCGAAAGATGGAACGAAAAGTATGCCCAAGCTT
ATCCAAACGTCAGCGCAAAAATTGATTATGACGATGAAATGGGAGGATCTGGGGGTATCCCTACAGGCAT
CCCCGTGCATCTGGAACTGGCCAGCATGACCAACATGGAACTGATGAGCAGCATCGTGCACCAGCAGGTT
TTCCCTGCTGTGGCTGGTGGATCTGGCGGCGGAGTGAATGGAAGAGTGCTGGAACTGTTCAGAGCCGCTC
AGCTGGCCAACGATGTGGTGCTGCAGATTATGGAACTGTGCGGCGCCACAAGACTCGGCGGAGGAAGCGG
AGGACTTGAGGCTGGACAGAGCCTGGTCATCAGCGCCAGCATCATCGTGTTCAACCTGCTCGAGCTGGAA
GGCGACTACAGGGACGACCACATCTTCAGCTGAGAATTCGAGCATCTTACCGCCATTTATTCCCATATTT
GTTCTGTTTTTCTTGATTTGGGTATACATTTAAATGTTAATAAAACAAAATGGTGGGGCAATCATTTACA
TTTTATGGGATATGTAATTACTAGTTCAGGTGTATTGCCACAAGACAAACATGTTAAGAAACTTTCCCGT
TATTTACGCTCTGTTCCTGTTAATCAACCTCTGGATTACAAAATTTGTGAAAGATTGACTGATATTCTTA
ACTATGTTGCTCCTTTTACGCTGTGTGGATATGCTGCTTTAATGCCTCTGTATCATGCTATTGCTTCCCG
TACGGCTTTCGTTTTCTCCTCCTTGTATAAATCCTGGTTGCTGTCTCTTTATGAGGAGTTGTGGCCCGTT
GTCCGTCAACGTGGCGTGGTGTGCTCTGTGTTTGCTGACGCAACCCCCACTGGCTGGGGCATTGCCACCA
CCTGTCAACTCCTTTCTGGGACTTTCGCTTTCCCCCTCCCGATCGCCACGGCAGAACTCATCGCCGCCTG
CCTTGCCCGCTGCTGGACAGGGGCTAGGTTGCTGGGCACTGATAATTCCGTGGTGTTGTCGGGGAAGCTG
ACGTCCTTTCCATGGCTGCTCGCCTGTGTTGCCAACTGGATCCTGCGCGGGACGTCCTTCTGCTACGTCC
CTTCGGCTCTCAATCCAGCGGACCTCCCTTCCCGAGGCCTTCTGCCGGTTCTGCGGCCTCTCCCGCGTCT
TCGCTTTCGGCCTCCGACGAGTCGGATCTCCCTTTGGGCCGCCTCCCCGCCTGTTTCGCCTCGGCGTCCG
GTCCGTGTTGCTTGGTCGTCACCTGTGCAGAATTGCGAACCATGGATTCCACCGTGAACTTTGTCTCCTG
GCATGCAAATCGTCAACTTGGCATGCCAAGAATAATTCGGATCCAAGCTTAGGCCTGCTCGCTTTCTTGC
TGTCCCATTTCTATTAAAGGTTCCTTTGTTCCCTAAGTCCAACTACTAAACTGGGGGATATTATGAAGGG
CCTTGAGCATCTGGATTCTGCCTAGCGCTAAGCTTAACACGAGCCATAGATAGAATAAAAGATTTTATTT
AGTCTCCAGAAAAAGGGGGGAATGAAAGACCCCACCTGTAGGTTTGGCAAGCTAGCTTAAGTAACGCCAT
TTTGCAAGGCATGGAAAATACATAACTGAGAATAGAGAAGTTCAGATCAAGGTTAGGAACAGAGAGACAG
CAGAATATGGGCCAAACAGGATATCTGTGGTAAGCAGTTCCTGCCCCGGCTCAGGGCCAAGAACAGTTGG
AACAGCAGAATATGGGCCAAACAGGATATCTGTGGTAAGCAGTTCCTGCCCCGGCTCAGGGCCAAGAACA
GATGGTCCCCAGATGCGGTCCCGCCCTCAGCAGTTTCTAGAGAACCATCAGATGTTTCCAGGGTGCCCCA
AGGACCTGAAATGACCCTGTGCCTTATTTGAACTAACCAATCAGTTCGCTTCTCGCTTCTGTTCGCGCGC
TTCTGCTCCCCGAGCTCAATAAAAGAGCCCACAACCCCTCACTCGGCGCGCCAGTCCTCCGATAGACTG
Features (pLannotate 1.2.2; 25 found; start..end, strand, type, name):
    171..187     -  protein_bind   lac operator: The lac repressor binds to the lac operator to inhibit transcription in E. coli. This inhibition can be relieved by adding lactose or isopropyl-β-D-thiogalactopyranoside (IPTG). lac repressor encoded by lacI
    195..225     -  promoter       lac promoter: promoter for the E. coli lac operon
    240..261     -  protein_bind   CAP binding site: CAP binding activates transcription in the presence of cAMP. E. coli catabolite activator protein
    274..366     -  CDS            lacI (fragment): lac repressor; lacI; The lac repressor binds to the lac operator to inhibit transcription in E. coli. This inhibition can be relieved by adding lactose or isopropyl-β-D-thiogalactopyranoside (IPTG).
    549..1137    -  rep_origin     ori: high-copy-number ColE1/pMB1/pBR322/pUC origin of replication
   1308..2168    -  CDS            AmpR: β-lactamase; bla; confers resistance to ampicillin, carbenicillin, and related antibiotics
   2169..2273    -  promoter       AmpR promoter: bla
   2368..2403    +  CDS            rop (fragment): Rop protein, which maintains plasmids at low copy number; rop
   2505..2604    +  misc_feature   bom (fragment): basis of mobility region from pBR322
   2610..2767    -  CDS            lacZα (fragment): LacZα fragment of β-galactosidase; lacZ fragment
   2775..2856    +  LTR            3' LTR (ΔU3) (fragment): self-inactivating 3' long terminal repeat (LTR) from Moloney murine leukemia virus
   2866..3312    +  LTR            LTR: long terminal repeat from Moloney murine leukemia virus
   3474..3575    +  ncRNA          Gammaretro CES: Accession: RF00374 - Gammaretrovirus core encapsidation signal
   3615..3818    +  CDS            GGAG_MLVAV (fragment): Experimental evidence at protein level: Swiss-Prot protein existence level 1. Plays a role in viral particle release. Presumably acts by facilitating the fission of the virion bud at the cell surface (PubMed:17267509, PubMed:22828015). May prevent the antiviral activity of murine APOBEC3 (PubMed:25505062, PubMed:23671100, PubMed:20702647). From AKV murine leukemia virus (AKR (endogenous) murine leukemia virus).
   3844..3869    +  misc_feature   pol region (fragment): Moloney murine leukemia virus (MMLV) pol region containing the splice acceptor site
   3877..4836    +  CDS            Cd19 (fragment): CD19_MOUSE - Experimental evidence at protein level: Swiss-Prot protein existence level 1. Functions as coreceptor for the B-cell antigen receptor complex (BCR) on B-lymphocytes. Decreases the threshold for activation of downstream signaling pathways and for triggering B-cell responses to antigens (By similarity). Activates signaling pathways that lead to the activation of phosphatidylinositol 3-kinase and the mobilization of intracellular Ca(2+) stores (PubMed:9382888, PubMed:12387743, PubMed:20101619). Is not required for early steps during B cell differentiation in the blood marrow (PubMed:
   4852..4941    +  CDS            hly (fragment): TACY_LISMO - Also known as hlyA, lisA. Experimental evidence at protein level: Swiss-Prot protein existence level 1. A cholesterol-dependent pore-forming toxin, which is a major virulence factor required for the escape of bacteria from phagosomal vacuoles and entry into the host cytosol. After binding to target membranes, the protein undergoes a major conformation change, leading to its insertion in the host membrane and formation of an oligomeric pore complex. Listeriolysin O activates mitogen-activated protein (MAP) kinase activity in host cells, most likely as a result of the permeabilizati
   4957..5055    +  CDS            Adpgk (fragment): ADPGK_MOUSE - Experimental evidence at protein level: Swiss-Prot protein existence level 1. Catalyzes the phosphorylation of D-glucose to D-glucose 6- phosphate using ADP as the phosphate donor. GDP and CDP can replace ADP, but with reduced efficiency. From Mus musculus (Mouse).
   5074..5169    +  CDS            Reps1 (fragment): REPS1_MOUSE - Experimental evidence at protein level: Swiss-Prot protein existence level 1. May coordinate the cellular actions of activated EGF receptors and Ral-GTPases. From Mus musculus (Mouse).
   5173..5280    +  CDS            Dpagt1 (fragment): GPT_MOUSE - Also known as Dpagt2, Gnpta. Experimental evidence at protein level: Swiss-Prot protein existence level 1. Catalyzes the initial step of dolichol-linked oligosaccharide biosynthesis in N-linked protein glycosylation pathway: transfers GlcNAc-1-P from UDP-GlcNAc onto the carrier lipid dolichyl phosphate (P-dolichol), yielding GlcNAc-P-P-dolichol. From Mus musculus (Mouse).
   5291..5350    +  CDS            S (fragment): HBSAG_WHV6 - Experimental evidence at transcript level: Swiss-Prot protein existence level 2. The middle envelope protein plays an important role in the budding of the virion. It is involved in the induction of budding in a nucleocapsid independent way. In this process the majority of envelope proteins bud to form subviral lipoprotein particles of 22 nm of diameter that do not contain a nucleocapsid (By similarity). From Woodchuck hepatitis B virus (isolate w64/pWS23) (WHV).
   5482..5885    +  misc_feature   WPRE: woodchuck hepatitis virus posttranscriptional regulatory element
   5892..6188    +  CDS            X (fragment): X_WHV1 - Experimental evidence at protein level: Swiss-Prot protein existence level 1. Multifunctional protein that plays a role in silencing host antiviral defenses and promoting viral transcription. Does not seem to be essential for HBV infection. May be directly involved in development of cirrhosis and liver cancer (hepatocellular carcinoma). Most of cytosolic activities involve modulation of cytosolic calcium. The effect on apoptosis is controversial depending on the cell types in which the studies have been conducted. May induce apoptosis by localizing in mitochondria and causing loss of
   6217..6324    +  polyA_signal   β-globin poly(A) (fragment): human β-globin polyadenylation signal
   6391..122     +  LTR            LTR (across the origin): long terminal repeat from Moloney murine leukemia virus
