[The description below was written by a language model from this plasmid's Addgene catalogue record and pLannotate feature annotations shown in this document.]
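Description:
pMP71-tCD19-llo-mc38tmg is a gammaretroviral expression vector built on the MP71 backbone; the catalogue lists it simply as a mammalian expression plasmid. It is propagated in E. coli through a high-copy ColE1/pUC-type origin with ampicillin selection from the β-lactamase gene. Remnants of lac regulatory sequences, lacZα, rop and bom are cloning-vector residue with no evident role. The viral portion is flanked by long terminal repeats annotated as Moloney murine leukemia virus-type. The 5' LTR is followed by the gammaretrovirus core encapsidation signal, a short gag-region fragment and a pol fragment carrying the splice acceptor, which together allow the transcript to be packaged into virions and spliced for expression. No separate internal promoter is annotated, so transcription of the insert presumably comes from the 5' LTR.

The payload is a single fusion open reading frame. A truncated mouse CD19, comprising the extracellular and transmembrane domains, is joined at its C terminus to a short listeriolysin O fragment (the LLO190 epitope) and then to a tandem minigene string. The string encodes three MC38 tumor neoantigens from Adpgk, Reps1 and Dpagt1, annotated in that order. Downstream lies a WPRE, which enhances transcript stability and expression. The adjacent woodchuck hepatitis S and X hits are most likely part of that extended element rather than separate genes. A β-globin polyadenylation fragment sits before the 3' LTR. Truncated CD19 can plausibly act as a non-signalling surface marker of transduced cells, though the record does not state this. According to the associated publication title, the construct belongs to a therapeutic cancer vaccine approach in which genetically modified T cells deliver antigens to lymphoid tissues.
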