Addgene plasmid #174603: pMP71-tCD19-llo-mc38tmg
Purpose: expresses the extracellular and transmembrane domain of murine CD19 with a C terminal fusion of the LLO190 and minigenes of 3 neoantigens from the MC38 tumor in genes ADGPK, DPAGT and Reps1
Depositing lab: Stanley Riddell. Depositing organization: Fred Hutchinson Cancer Center. Publication: A therapeutic cancer vaccine delivers antigens and adjuvants to lymphoid tissues using genetically modified T cells. Veatch JR, Singhi N, Srivastava S, Szeto JL, Jesernig B, Stull SM, Fitzgibbon M, Sarvothama M, Yechan-Gunja S, James SE, Riddell SR. J Clin Invest. 2021 Aug 16;131(16):e144195. doi: 10.1172/JCI144195. PubMed 34396986.
Backbone
  Vector backbone: mp71
  Vector type: Mammalian Expression
Growth in bacteria
  Bacterial resistance: Ampicillin, 100 μg/mL
  Growth temperature: 37°C
  Growth strain: DH5alpha
  Copy number: Unknown
Gene/Insert
  Gene/Insert name: extracell transmem domains moCD19 wCterm fusion LLO190 and minigenes of 3neoantigens MC38tumor in genes ADGPK DPAGT Reps1
Terms and licenses: Academic/Nonprofit Terms; Industry Terms: Not Available to Industry
How to cite: pMP71-tCD19-llo-mc38tmg was a gift from Stanley Riddell (Addgene plasmid # 174603 ; http://n2t.net/addgene:174603 ; RRID:Addgene_174603)
